Addgene plasmid #11529: pLIC.B3.AF2373
Depositing lab: Sung-Hou Kim. Depositing organization: Lawrence Berkeley National Laboratory. Publication: Crystal structures of an NAD kinase from Archaeoglobus fulgidus in complex with ATP, NAD, or NADP. Liu J, Lou Y, Yokota H, Adams PD, Kim R, Kim SH. J Mol Biol. 2005 Nov 25. 354(2):289-303. 10.1016/j.jmb.2005.09.026 PubMed 16242716.
Backbone
  Vector backbone: pLIC.B3
  Backbone size w/o insert (bp): 6194
  Vector type: Bacterial Expression
Growth in bacteria
  Bacterial resistance: Ampicillin, 100 μg/mL
  Growth temperature: 37°C
  Growth strain: DH5alpha
  Copy number: High Copy
Gene/Insert
  Gene/Insert name: NAD kinase
  Species: A. fulgidus
  Insert size (bp): 747
  GenBank ID: AAB91287 AF2373 NP_071196
  Entrez Gene: AF2373
  Tag / fusion protein: HisTag, TEV cleavable (N terminal on backbone)
  Cloning method: Restriction Enzyme; 5′ cloning site SmaI (destroyed during cloning); 3′ cloning site SmaI (destroyed during cloning)
  Sequencing primers: 5′ TAATACGACTCACTATAGGG; 3′ GTTGCATCACCTTCACCCTCTCC
Terms and licenses: Academic/Nonprofit Terms; Industry Terms: Not Available to Industry
Depositor comments: Please note that the plasmid pLIC.B3.AF2373 contains an Ampicillin resistance marker, and the BL21 bacterial strain contains a plasmid, pSJS1244, that confers spectinomycin resistance and allows for expression of genes with rare codons. Addgene provides this plasmid in the DH5alpha bacterial strain. For expression, please use BL21(DE3).Star/pSJS1244
How to cite: pLIC.B3.AF2373 was a gift from Sung-Hou Kim (Addgene plasmid # 11529 ; http://n2t.net/addgene:11529 ; RRID:Addgene_11529)
