[The description below was written by a language model from this plasmid's Addgene catalogue record.]
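Description:
pLIC.B3.AF2373 is a bacterial expression plasmid built on the pLIC.B3 backbone (about 6.2 kb without insert) that carries the NAD kinase gene of the archaeon Archaeoglobus fulgidus, locus AF2373, as a 747 bp insert. It is a high-copy plasmid selected with ampicillin and is propagated in a standard cloning strain, DH5alpha. The record does not list the origin of replication or name the promoter. However, the forward sequencing primer is the standard T7 promoter primer and the depositor recommends a BL21(DE3)-derived host, which together suggest T7 RNA polymerase-driven expression.

The coding sequence was inserted at a SmaI site in the backbone, and the site was destroyed at both junctions during cloning. The backbone supplies an N-terminal histidine tag followed by a TEV protease recognition site. The kinase can therefore be captured by immobilised metal affinity chromatography, and the tag can then be cleaved off to leave near-native protein.

For protein production the depositor points to BL21(DE3) Star carrying a helper plasmid, pSJS1244. This second plasmid confers spectinomycin resistance and supports translation of genes containing codons that are rare in E. coli, which is a common concern when expressing archaeal genes. The helper plasmid is separate from this construct and its marker is compatible with the ampicillin marker here.

The associated publication reports crystal structures of this NAD kinase in complex with ATP, NAD or NADP. The plasmid's main use is therefore recombinant overexpression and purification of the enzyme for structural and biochemical studies.
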