>Addgene plasmid #11529 | pLIC.B3.AF2373 | addgene partial sequence | sequence record 73411 | T7 5'-TAATACGACTCACTATAGGG-3'
ACTTTAAGAAGGAGATATACATATGGGCAGCAGACATCATCATCATCATCACGATTACGATATCCCAACG
ACCGAAAACCTTTACTTCCAGGGCGGCGGTGGTGGCGGCATGAGGGCCGCAGTGGTTTACAAAACCGATG
GTCACGTGAAGAGGATTGAGGAAGCTTTGAAAAGGCTGGAGGTTGAGGTTGAGCTCTTCAACCAGCCTTC
AGAAGAGCTTGAGAATTTTGACTTCATTGTGAGTGTTGGGGGAGACGGGACAATTCTGAGAATACTGCAG
AAGCTGAAGCGCTGCCCGCCCATTTTCGGGATAAACACCGGAAGAGTCGGTCTGCTTACCCACGCCAGCC
CTGAAAACTTTGAGGTTGAGCTTAAAAAGGCGGTGGAGAAGTTTGAGGTTGAGAGGTTTCCGAGAGTAAG
CTGCTCCGCAATGCCCGATGTTCTTGCCCTCAACGAGATTGCCGTTTTGAGCAGAAAACCGGCGAAGATG
ATAGACGTCGCTTTGAGGGTCGATGGCGTGGAGGTGGACAGAATAAGGTGCGACGGCTTTATTGTTGCAA
CTCAGATTGGCTCCACAGGCTACGCCTTCTCTGCTGGAGGGCCGGTAGTTGAGCCCTACCTCGAATGCTT
CATCCTCATCCCCATTGCACCCTTCCGCTTCGGCTGGAAGCCCTACGTGGTCAGCATGGAGAGGAAAATT
GAGGTTATTGCTGAGAAAGCCATTGTGGTGGCTGATGGGCAGAAGAGCGTGGATTTTGATGGTGAGATAA
CCATAGAAAAGTCGGAATTTCCGGCTGTGTTCTTCAAAAACGAGAAAAGGTTCAGGAACCTTTTCGGGAA
AGTTAGGAGCATAGGTTAGGGGCGCAAAGGAGAAGAACTGTTCACTGGTGTTGTCCCAATTCTTGTTGAA
TTAGATGGTGATGTTTAATGGGCACAAATTTTCTGTCA
